>Addgene plasmid #173713 | pDisCoTune | addgene full sequence | sequence record 342928 | Addgene NGS Result
GCCCATTTTCCTGTCAGTAACGAGAAGGTCGCGAATTCAGGCGCTTTTTAGACTGGTCGTAATGAAATTC
AGGAGGTGGTCGACATGGCTCGTGTACAGTTTAAACAACGTGAATCTACTGACGCAATCTTTGTTCACTG
CTCGGCTACCAAGCCAAGTCAGAATGTTGGTGTCCGTGAGATTCGCCAGTGGCACAAAGAGCAGGGTTGG
CTCGATGTGGGATACCACTTTATCATCAAGCGAGACGGTACTGTGGAGGCAGGACGAGATGAGATGGCTG
TAGGCTCTCACGCTAAGGGTTACAACCACAACTCTATCGGCGTCTGCCTTGTTGGTGGTATCGACGATAA
AGGTAAGTTCGACGCTAACTTTACGCCAGCCCAAATGCAATCCCTTCGCTCACTGCTTGTCACACTGCTG
GCTAAGTACGAAGGCGCTGTGCTTCGCGCCCATCATGAGGTGGCGCCGTACGCTTGCCCTTCGTTCGACC
TTAAGCGTTGGTGGGAGAAGAACGAACTGGTCACTTCTGACCGTGGATAAGGATCCCCGCGCCCTCATCC
GAAAGGGCGTATTCATATGCCCTAGGCTGCTGCCACCGCTGAGCAATAACTAGCATAACCCCTTGGGGCC
TCTAAACGGGTCTTGAGGGGTTTTTTGCATAACGGTTCTGGCAAATATTCTGAAATGAGCTGTTGACAAT
TAATCATCGGCTCGTATAATGTGTGGAATTGTGAGCGGATAACAATTTCACACAGGAAACAGCCAGTCCG
TTTAGGTGTTTTCACGAGCTCTAGAAATAATTATCAGCAGGACGCACTGACCAGGAGGTACATATGAAAG
CCATCGATAAAATGACCGACAATCCGCCTCAAGAGGGTCTGAGTGGTCGTAAAATCATCTATGATGAGGA
CGGCAAACCATGTCGCAGCTGCAATACCCTGCTGGACTTCCAGTATGTTACCGGGAAAATCTCAAATGGC
CTGAAAAACCTGAGCAGCAATGGTAAACTGGCGGGTACAGGTGCTCTGACTGGGGAAGCATCTGAACTGA
TGCCGGGTTCTCGTACCTATCGTAAAGTCGATCCTCCGGATGTTGAACAGCTGGGACGTTCTTCATGGAC
ACTGCTGCATAGCGTAGCAGCCTCTTATCCAGCTCAACCAACCGATCAGCAAAAAGGCGAAATGAAACAG
TTCCTGAACATCTTCAGCCACATCTATCCGTGTAACTGGTGCGCTAAAGACTTCGAAAAATATATCCGTG
AGAATGCCCCTCAAGTTGAATCACGTGAGGAGCTGGGTCGCTGGATGTGTGAGGCCCATAACAAAGTGAA
CAAAAAGCTGCGCAAACCGAAGTTCGACTGTAACTTCTGGGAAAAACGCTGGAAAGATGGTTGGGATGAG
TAATAAGGATCCGAATTCACTAGAAATAATTTTGTTTAACTTTAAGAAGGAGATACATATGGATGCCCCA
GAGGAGGAAGATCACGTCCTGGTTCTGCGTAAAAGCAACTTCGCTGAAGCACTGGCAGCTCACAAATATC
TGCTGGTCGAGTTCTATGCTCCGTGGTGTGGTCATTGCAAAGCCCTGGCTCCGGAATATGCTAAAGCAGC
CGGCAAACTGAAAGCTGAGGGCAGTGAAATTCGTCTGGCCAAAGTGGACGCTACCGAAGAATCAGATCTG
GCACAACAGTATGGTGTTCGTGGTTATCCGACTATCAAATTTTTCCGTAACGGCGATACAGCAAGCCCTA
AAGAGTATACCGCTGGCCGTGAAGCTGATGATATCGTGAACTGGCTGAAAAAACGTACAGGTCCGGCGGC
AACGACTCTGCCTGATGGTGCCGCTGCCGAGTCACTGGTAGAATCATCCGAAGTGGCCGTGATTGGCTTC
TTTAAAGACGTGGAGAGCGATTCAGCAAAACAGTTCCTGCAAGCAGCTGAAGCGATTGATGACATCCCGT
TTGGTATTACGAGCAATAGCGACGTGTTCTCCAAATATCAACTGGACAAAGACGGTGTGGTTCTGTTCAA
AAAATTCGACGAAGGCCGTAACAACTTTGAAGGTGAGGTGACCAAAGAAAACCTGCTGGACTTTATCAAA
CACAATCAACTGCCGCTGGTGATTGAGTTCACCGAACAGACAGCTCCGAAAATCTTTGGCGGCGAGATCA
AAACCCACATTCTGCTGTTTCTGCCTAAAAGTGTGTCCGACTATGACGGCAAACTGAGCAACTTCAAAAC
CGCCGCTGAGAGCTTTAAAGGCAAAATCCTGTTCATCTTCATCGACAGCGATCATACCGACAACCAGCGT
ATTCTGGAGTTTTTTGGCCTGAAAAAAGAGGAATGTCCGGCCGTTCGCCTGATTACACTGGAAGAGGAGA
TGACGAAATATAAACCAGAAAGCGAGGAGCTGACAGCTGAACGTATTACCGAGTTCTGCCACCGTTTTCT
GGAAGGCAAAATCAAACCTCATCTGATGTCCCAAGAACTGCCAGAAGATTGGGATAAACAGCCTGTGAAA
GTGCTGGTAGGCAAAAACTTCGAGGATGTGGCGTTCGACGAGAAAAAAAACGTGTTTGTGGAGTTTTATG
CCCCTTGGTGTGGACACTGCAAACAGCTGGCACCGATTTGGGATAAACTGGGCGAAACCTATAAAGATCA
TGAAAACATTGTTATTGCCAAAATGGACAGCACCGCCAATGAAGTCGAAGCCGTGAAAGTTCATTCGTTT
CCGACCCTGAAATTCTTTCCTGCCAGCGCCGATCGTACTGTGATCGATTATAACGGGGAGCGTACCCTGG
ATGGTTTTAAAAAATTCCTGGAGAGCGGTGGTCAAGATGGTGCCGGTGATGATGACGATCTGGAGGATCT
GGAAGAGGCTGAAGAACCGGATATGGAGGAGGATGACGATCAGAAAGCAGTCAAAGACGAGCTGTGATAA
GGATCCGAATTCACTAGTGAGCTCCGTCGACAAGCTTGCGGCCGCACTCGAGCACCACCACCACCACCAC
TGAGATCCGGCTGCTAACAAAGCCCGAAAGGAAGCTGAGTTGGCTGCTGCCACCGCTGAGCAATAACTAG
CAGATAAAAAAAATCCTTAGCTTTCGCTAAGGATGATTTCTACTGGTTATGGTCGAATTTGCTTTCGAAT
TTCTGCCATTCATCCGCTTATTATCACTTATTCAGGCGTAGCAACCAGGCGTTTAAGGGCACCAATAACT
GCCTTAAAAAAATTACGCCCCGCCCTGCCACTCATCGCAGTACTGTTGTAATTCATTAAGCATTCTGCCG
ACATGGAAGCCATCACAAACGGCATGATGAACCTGAATCGCCAGCGGCATCAGCACCTTGTCGCCTTGCG
TATAATATTTGCCCATAGTGAAAACGGGGGCGAAGAAGTTGTCCATATTGGCCACGTTTAAATCAAAACT
GGTGAAACTCACCCAGGGATTGGCTGAGACGAAAAACATATTCTCAATAAACCCTTTAGGGAAATAGGCC
AGGTTTTCACCGTAACACGCCACATCTTGCGAATATATGTGTAGAAACTGCCGGAAATCGTCGTGGTATT
CACTCCAGAGCGATGAAAACGTTTCAGTTTGCTCATGGAAAACGGTGTAACAAGGGTGAACACTATCCCA
TATCACCAGCTCACCGTCTTTCATTGCCATACGGAACTCCGGATGAGCATTCATCAGGCGGGCAAGAATG
TGAATAAAGGCCGGATAAAACTTGTGCTTATTTTTCTTTACGGTCTTTAAAAAGGCCGTAATATCCAGCT
GAACGGTCTGGTTATAGGTACATTGAGCAACTGACTGAAATGCCTCAAAATGTTCTTTACGATGCCATTG
GGATATATCAACGGTGGTATATCCAGTGATTTTTTTCTCCATTTTAGCTTCCTTAGCTCCTGAAAATCTC
GATAACTCAAAAAATACGCCCGGTAGTGATCTTATTTCATTATGGTGAAAGTTGGAACCTCTTACGTGCC
GATCAACGTCTCATTTTCGCCAAAAGTTGGCCCAGGGCTTCCCGGTATCAACAGGGACACCAGGATTTAT
TTATTCTGCGAAGTGATCTTCCGTCACAGGTATTTATTCGGCGCAAAGTGCGTCGGGTGATGCTGCCAAC
TTACTGATTTAGTGTATGATGGTGTTTTTGAGGTGCTCCAGTGGCTTCTGTTTCTATCAGCTGTCCCTCC
TGTTCAGCTACTGACGGGGTGGTGCGTAACGGCAAAAGCACCGCCGGACATCAGCGCTAGCGGAGTGTAT
ACTGGCTTACTATGTTGGCACTGATGAGGGTGTCAGTGAAGTGCTTCATGTGGCAGGAGAAAAAAGGCTG
CACCGGTGCGTCAGCAGAATATGTGATACAGGATATATTCCGCTTCCTCGCTCACTGACTCGCTACGCTC
GGTCGTTCGACTGCGGCGAGCGGAAATGGCTTACGAACGGGGCGGAGATTTCCTGGAAGATGCCAGGAAG
ATACTTAACAGGGAAGTGAGAGGGCCGCGGCAAAGCCGTTTTTCCATAGGCTCCGCCCCCCTGACAAGCA
TCACGAAATCTGACGCTCAAATCAGTGGTGGCGAAACCCGACAGGACTATAAAGATACCAGGCGTTTCCC
CCTGGCGGCTCCCTCGTGCGCTCTCCTGTTCCTGCCTTTCGGTTTACCGGTGTCATTCCGCTGTTATGGC
CGCGTTTGTCTCATTCCACGCCTGACACTCAGTTCCGGGTAGGCAGTTCGCTCCAAGCTGGACTGTATGC
ACGAACCCCCCGTTCAGTCCGACCGCTGCGCCTTATCCGGTAACTATCGTCTTGAGTCCAACCCGGAAAG
ACATGCAAAAGCACCACTGGCAGCAGCCACTGGTAATTGATTTAGAGGAGTTAGTCTTGAAGTCATGCGC
CGGTTAAGGCTAAACTGAAAGGACAAGTTTTGGTGACTGCGCTCCTCCAAGCCAGTTACCTCGGTTCAAA
GAGTTGGTAGCTCAGAGAACCTTCGAAAAACCGCCCTGCAAGGCGGTTTTTTCGTTTTCAGAGCAAGAGA
TTACGCGCAGACCAAAACGATCTCAAGAAGATCATCTTATTAATCAGATAAAATATTTCTAGGTTTCAGT
GCAATTTATCTCTTCAAATGTAGCACCTGAAGTCAGCCCCATACGATATAAGTTGTAATTCTCATGTTAG
TCATGCCCCGCGCCCACCGGAAGGAGCTGACTGGGTTGAAGGCTCTCAAGGGCATCGGTCGAGATCCCGG
TGCCTAATGAGTGAGCTAACTTACATTAATTGCGTTGCGCTCACTGCCCGCTTTCCAGTCGGGAAACCTG
TCGTGCCAGCTGCATTAATGAATCGGCCAACGCGCGGGGAGAGGCGGTTTGCGTATTGGGCGCCCGATAA
GCTTAATTAATCTTTCTGCGAATTGAGATGACGCCACTGGCTGGGCGTCATCCCGGTTTCCCGGGTAAAC
ACCACCGAAAAATAGTTACTATCTTCAAAGCCACATTCGGTCGAAATATCACTGATTAACAGGCGGCTAT
GCTGGAGAAGATATTGCGCATGACACACTCTGACCTGTCGCAGATATTGATTGATGGTCATTCCAGTCTG
CTGGCGAAATTGCTGACGCAAAACGCGCTCACTGCACGATGCCTCATCACAAAATTTATCCAGCGCAAAG
GGACTTTTCAGGCTAGCCGCCAGCCGGGTAATCAGCTTATCCAGCAACGTTTCGCTGGATGTTGGCGGCA
ACGAATCACTGGTGTAACGATGGCGATTCAGCAACATCACCAACTGCCCGAACAGCAACTCAGCCATTTC
GTTAGCAAACGGCACATGCTGACTACTTTCATGCTCAAGCTGACCAATAACCTGCCGCGCCTGCGCCATC
CCCATGCTACCTAAGCGCCAGTGTGGTTGCCCTGCGCTGGCGTTAAATCCCGGAATCGCCCCCTGCCAGT
CAAGATTCAGCTTCAGACGCTCCGGGCAATAAATAATATTCTGCAAAACCAGATCGTTAACGGAAGCGTA
GGAGTGTTTATCATCAGCATGAATGTAAAAGAGATCGCCACGGGTAATGCGATAAGGGCGATCGTTGAGT
ACATGCAGGCCATTACCGCGCCAGACAATCACCAGCTCACAAAAATCATGTGTATGTTCAGCAAAGACAT
CTTGCGGATAACGGTCAGCCACAGCGACTGCCTGCTGGTCGCTGGCAAAAAAATCATCTTTGAGAAGTTT
TAACTGATGCGCCACCGTGGCTACCTCGGCCAGAGAACGAAGTTGATTATTCGCAATATGGCGTACAAAT
ACGTTGAGAAGATTCGCGTTATTGCAGAAAGCCATCCCGTCCCTGGCGAATATCACGCGGTGACCAGTTA
AACTCTCGGCGAAAAAGCGTCGAAAAGTGGTTACTGTCGCTGAATCCACAGCGATAGGCGATGTCAGTAA
CGCTGGCCTCGCTGTGGCGTAGCAGATGTCGGGCTTTCATCAGTCGCAGGCGGTTCAGGTATCGCTGAGG
CGTCAGTCCCGTTTGCTGCTTAAGCTGCCGATGTAGCGTACGCAGTGAAAGAGAAAATTGATCCGCCACG
GCATCCCAATTCACCTCATCGGCAAAATGGTCCTCCAGCCAGGCCAGAAGCAAGTTGAGACGTGATGCGC
TGTTTTCCAGGTTCTCCTGCAAACTGCTTTTACGCAGCAAGAGCAGTAATTGCATAAACAAGATCTCGCG
ACTGGCGGTCGAGGGTAAATCATTTTCCCCTTCCTGCTGTTCCATCTGTGCAACCAGCTGTCGCACCTGC
TGCAATACGCTGTGGTTAACGCGCCAGTGAGACGGATACTGCCCATCCAGCTCTTGTGGCAGCAACTGAT
TCAGCCCGGCGAGAAACTGAAATCGATCCGGCGAGCGATACAGCACATTGGTCAGACACAGATTATCGGT
ATGTTCATACAGATGCCGATCATGATCGCGTACGAAACAGACCGTGCCACAGGTGATGGTATAGGGCTGC
CCATTAAACACATGAATACCCGTGCCATGTTCGACAATCACAATTTCATGAAAATCATGATGATGTTCAG
GAAAATCCGCCTGCGGGAGCCGGGGTTCTATCGCCACGGACGCGTTACCAGACGGAAAAAAATCCACACT
ATGTAATACGGTCATACTGGCCTCCTGATGTCGTCAACACGGCGAAATAGTAATCACGAGGTCAGGTTCT
TACCTTAAATTTTCGACGGAAAACCACGTAAAAAACGTCGATTTTTCAAGATACAGCGTGAATTTTCAGG
AAATGCGGTGAGCATCACATCACCACAATTCAGCAAATTGTGAACATCATCACGTTCATCTTTCCCTGGT
TGCCAATG
Features (pLannotate 1.2.2; 23 found; start..end, strand, type, name):
     85..540     +  CDS            T7 lysozyme: lysozyme from bacteriophage T7 inhibitor of T7 RNA polymerase
    585..602     +  CDS            SET1 (fragment): solubility-enhancement tag derived from T7 phage gene 10B
    610..657     +  terminator     T7 terminator: transcription terminator for bacteriophage T7 RNA polymerase
    693..721     +  promoter       tac promoter: strong E. coli promoter; hybrid between the trp and lac UV5 promoters
    729..745     +  protein_bind   lac operator: The lac repressor binds to the lac operator to inhibit transcription in E. coli. This inhibition can be relieved by adding lactose or isopropyl-β-D-thiogalactopyranoside (IPTG). lac repressor encoded by lacI
    803..822     +  promoter       PLtetO-1 promoter (fragment): modified phage lambda PL promoter with tet operator sites (Lutz and Bujard, 1997)
    834..1400    +  CDS            ERV1: ERV1_YEAST - Experimental evidence at protein level: Swiss-Prot protein existence level 1. FAD-dependent sulfhydryl oxidase that catalyzes disulfide bond formation. Required for the import and folding of small cysteine- containing proteins in the mitochondrial intermembrane space (IMS). Forms a redox cycle with MIA40 that involves a disulfide relay system. Important for maintaining the cysteine residues in MIA40 in an oxidized state. Reduced ERV1 is reoxidized by cytochrome c. Required for the maturation of cytoplasmic, but not of mitochondrial Fe/S proteins. From Saccharomyces cerevisiae (str
   1431..1453    +  RBS            RBS: efficient ribosome binding site from bacteriophage T7 gene 10 (Olins and Rangwala, 1989)
   1453..2934    +  CDS            P4HB: PDIA1_HUMAN - Also known as ERBA2L, PDI, PDIA1, PO4DB. Experimental evidence at protein level: Swiss-Prot protein existence level 1. This multifunctional protein catalyzes the formation, breakage and rearrangement of disulfide bonds. At the cell surface, seems to act as a reductase that cleaves disulfide bonds of proteins attached to the cell. May therefore cause structural modifications of exofacial proteins. Inside the cell, seems to form/rearrange disulfide bonds of nascent proteins. At high concentrations, functions as a chaperone that inhibits aggregation of misfolded proteins. At low con
   2993..3010    +  CDS            9xHis (fragment): 9xHis affinity tag
   3020..3069    +  CDS            SET1 (fragment): solubility-enhancement tag derived from T7 phage gene 10B
   3081..3120    -  terminator     bacterial terminator (fragment): putative bacterial transcription terminator
   3236..3892    -  CDS            cat: CAT_ECOLX - Experimental evidence at protein level: Swiss-Prot protein existence level 1. This enzyme is an effector of chloramphenicol resistance in bacteria. From Escherichia coli. This protein is used as a marker in many commonly used cloning vectors, such as pACYC184.
   3893..3995    -  promoter       cat promoter: promoter of the E. coli cat gene encoding chloramphenicol acetyltransferase
   4116..4259    +  mobile_element IS1 (fragment): prokaryotic transposable element IS1
   4378..4433    -  rep_origin     RSF ori (fragment): Plasmids containing the RSF 1030 origin of replication can be propagated in E. coli cells that contain additional plasmids with compatible origins.
   4521..5066    -  rep_origin     p15A ori: Plasmids containing the medium-copy-number p15A origin of replication can be propagated in E. coli cells that contain a second plasmid with the ColE1 origin.
   5178..5242    -  CDS            TcR (fragment): tetracycline efflux protein; tet; confers resistance to tetracycline
   5257..5278    -  protein_bind   CAP binding site: CAP binding activates transcription in the presence of cAMP. E. coli catabolite activator protein
   5291..5384    -  CDS            lacI (fragment): lac repressor; lacI; The lac repressor binds to the lac operator to inhibit transcription in E. coli. This inhibition can be relieved by adding lactose or isopropyl-β-D-thiogalactopyranoside (IPTG).
   5397..6245    -  CDS            rhaR: transcriptional activator of rhaR and rhaS; E. coli rhaR; needed for rhamnose-dependent activation of the rhaB promoter
   6319..7155    -  CDS            rhaS: positive regulator of the rhaB promoter; E. coli rhaS; activated by L-rhamnose
   7301..61      +  promoter       rhaB promoter (across the origin): promoter of the E. coli rhaBAD operon, conferring tight induction with L-rhamnose and repression with D-glucose in the presence of RhaR and RhaS (Giacalone et al., 2006)
