[The description below was written by a language model from this plasmid's Addgene catalogue record and pLannotate feature annotations shown in this document.]
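Description:
pDisCoTune is a low-copy auxiliary (helper) plasmid for bacterial expression, designed to sit alongside a T7-based expression vector in E. coli and improve the production of disulfide-rich proteins and peptides. It replicates from the p15A origin, which is compatible with ColE1-type origins commonly found on expression plasmids. It is selected with chloramphenicol through a cat gene driven by its own promoter. The feature table also picks up short fragments of IS1, an RSF origin, TcR and lacI. These appear to be backbone remnants rather than functional parts. No full-length lacI is annotated on the plasmid.

The payload consists of two regulated modules. The first is a tac promoter with a lac operator, which drives a bicistronic folding-factor cassette. It encodes the yeast FAD-dependent sulfhydryl oxidase Erv1p, followed by a T7 gene 10 ribosome binding site and human protein disulfide isomerase (PDI, P4HB). Erv1p introduces disulfide bonds and PDI forms and rearranges them, so together they support oxidative folding of a co-expressed target. Because of the lac operator, this cassette should respond to IPTG or lactose. Small His-tag and T7 gene 10-derived fragments are annotated downstream of the PDI coding sequence, and the record does not make clear whether they are expressed.

The second module is a rhamnose-inducible rhaB promoter, supported by the plasmid-borne activators rhaS and rhaR, which controls T7 lysozyme and is followed by a T7 terminator. T7 lysozyme inhibits T7 RNA polymerase, so rhamnose dosing offers a way to tune down target gene expression in T7 systems. The rhaB promoter is also repressed by glucose.
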