Addgene plasmid #173713: pDisCoTune
Purpose: Promotes expression of disulfide-rich protein in E. coli T7 expression system. The plasmid encodes expression of the folding factors Erv1p and hPDI controlled by the Ptac promoter.
Depositing lab: Morten Norholm. Depositing organization: Danmarks Tekniske Universitet. Publication: DisCoTune: versatile auxiliary plasmids for the production of disulphide-containing proteins and peptides in the E. coli T7 system. Bertelsen AB, Hackney CM, Bayer CN, Kjelgaard LD, Rennig M, Christensen B, Sorensen ES, Safavi-Hemami H, Wulff T, Ellgaard L, Norholm MHH. Microb Biotechnol. 2021 Nov;14(6):2566-2580. doi: 10.1111/1751-7915.13895. Epub 2021 Aug 18. PubMed 34405535.
Backbone
  Vector backbone: pDisCoTune
  Vector type: Bacterial Expression
Growth in bacteria
  Bacterial resistance: Chloramphenicol, 25 μg/mL
  Growth temperature: 37°C
  Growth strain: DH5alpha
  Growth instructions: 0.5 % Glucose
  Copy number: Low Copy
Gene/Insert 1
  Gene/Insert name: ERV1
  Species: S. cerevisiae (budding yeast)
  Entrez Gene: ERV1 (a.k.a. YGR029W)
  Cloning method: Unknown
  Sequencing primers: 5′ gccagcccaaatgcaatc
Gene/Insert 2
  Gene/Insert name: PDI (alt name: protein disulfide-isomerase)
  Species: H. sapiens (human)
  Cloning method: Unknown
  Sequencing primers: 5′ ACTTCCAGTATGTTACCGGG
Terms and licenses: Academic/Nonprofit Terms; Industry Terms: Not Available to Industry
How to cite: pDisCoTune was a gift from Morten Norholm (Addgene plasmid # 173713 ; http://n2t.net/addgene:173713 ; RRID:Addgene_173713)
